>Addgene plasmid #225523 | pHM039 | addgene full sequence | sequence record 453876 | Addgene NGS Result
CGAGCTCTTACGCGAGATCAAAGGGGGTAAGATCAAAGGGGGTAAGATCAAAGGGGCGCGAGATCAAAGG
GGGTAAGATCAAAGGGGGTAAGATCAAAGGGGGTAAGATCAAAGGGGCGCGCCCGCGTGCTAGCCCGGGC
TCGAGATCTAGACTCTAGAGGGTATATAATGGAAGCTCGAATTCCAGCTTGGCATTCCGGTACTGTTGGT
AAAAAGCTTGGCATTCCGGTACTGTTGGTAAAGCCACCCCATGAGCCGGCTGGACAAGAGCAAAGTGATC
AACAGCGCCCTGGAACTGCTGAACGGCGTGGGCATCGAGGGCCTGACCACCCGGAAGCTGGCCCAGAAAC
TGGGCGTGGAACAGCCCACCCTGTACTGGCACGTGAAGAACAAGCGGGCCCTGCTGGACGCCCTGCCCAT
CGAGATGCTGGACCGGCACCACACCCACAGCTGCCCTCTGGAAGGCGAGAGCTGGCAGGACTTCCTGCGG
AACAACGCCAAGAGCTACAGATGCGCCCTGCTGAGCCACCGGGACGGCGCCAAAGTGCACCTGGGCACCA
GACCCACCGAGAAGCAGTACGAGACACTGGAAAACCAGCTGGCCTTCCTGTGCCAGCAGGGCTTCAGCCT
GGAAAACGCCCTGTACGCCCTGAGCGCCGTGGGCCACTTCACCCTGGGCTGCGTGCTGGAAGAACAGGAA
CACCAGGTCGCCAAAGAGGAAAGAGAGACACCCACCACCGACAGCATGCCCCCCCTGCTGAAGCAGGCCA
TCGAGCTGTTCGACAGACAGGGCGCCGAGCCCGCCTTCCTGTTCGGCCTGGAACTGATCATCTGCGGCCT
CGAGAAGCAGCTGAAGTGCGAGAGCGGCGGACCCACCGACGCCCTGGACGACTTCGACCTGGACATGCTG
CCCGCCGATGCCCTGGATGATTTTGATCTGGATATGCTCCCTGCTGACGCTCTCGATGACTTCGATCTCG
ATATGCTGCCAGGCAAGCTTAGCCATGGCTTCCCGCCGGAGGTGGAGGAGCAGGATGATGGCACGCTGCC
CATGTCTTGTGCCCAGGAGAGCGGGATGGACCGTCACCCTGCAGCCTGTGCTTCTGCTAGGATCAATGTG
TGATAATTCTAGAGTCGGGGCGGCCGGCCGCTTCGAGCAGACATGATAAGATACATTGATGAGTTTGGAC
AAACCACAACTAGAATGCAGTGAAAAAAATGCTTTATTTGTGAAATTTGTGATGCTATTGCTTTATTTGT
AACCATTATAAGCTGCAATAAACAAGTTAACAACAACAATTGCATTCATTTTATGTTTCAGGTTCAGGGG
GAGGTGTGGGAGGTTTTTTAAAGCAAGTAAAACCTCTACAAATGTGGTAAAATCGATAAGGATCCGTCGA
CCGATGCCCTTGAGAGCCTTCAACCTCGACCAAGGCAGCTGTAGATCTTAGCCATCTGCTTTTTGCTTGT
ACTGTCGACCCTGTGGAATGTGTGTCAGTTAGGGTGTGGAAAGTCCCCAGGCTCCCCAGCAGGCAGAAGT
ATGCAAAGCATGCATCTCAATTAGTCAGCAACCAGGTGTGGAAAGTCCCCAGGCTCCCCAGCAGGCAGAA
GTATGCAAAGCATGCATCTCAATTAGTCAGCAACCATAGTCCCGCCCCTAACTCCGCCCATCCCGCCCCT
AACTCCGCCCAGTTCCGCCCATTCTCCGCCCCATGGCTGACTAATTTTTTTTATTTATGCAGAGGCCGAG
GCCGCCTCGGCCTCTGAGCTATTCCAGAAGTAGTGAGGAGGCTTTTTTGGAGGCCTAGGCTTTTGCAAAA
AGCTTACCATGAGCGAGCTGATTAAGGAGAACATGCACATGAAGCTGTACATGGAGGGCACCGTGGACAA
CCATCACTTCAAGTGCACATCCGAGGGCGAAGGCAAGCCCTACGAGGGCACCCAGACCATGAGAATCAAG
GTGGTCGAGGGCGGCCCTCTCCCCTTCGCCTTCGACATCCTGGCTACTAGCTTCCTCTACGGCAGCAAGA
CCTTCATCAACCACACCCAGGGCATCCCCGACTTCTTCAAGCAGTCCTTCCCTGAGGGCTTCACATGGGA
GAGAGTCACCACATACGAAGACGGGGGCGTGCTGACCGCTACCCAGGACACCAGCCTCCAGGACGGCTGC
CTCATCTACAACGTCAAGATCAGAGGGGTGAACTTCACATCCAACGGCCCTGTGATGCAGAAGAAAACAC
TCGGCTGGGAGGCCTTCACCGAGACGCTGTACCCCGCTGACGGCGGCCTGGAAGGCAGAAACGACATGGC
CCTGAAGCTCGTGGGCGGGAGCCATCTGATCGCAAACATCAAGACCACATATAGATCCAAGAAACCCGCT
AAGAACCTCAAGATGCCTGGCGTCTACTATGTGGACTACAGACTGGAAAGAATCAAGGAGGCCAACAACG
AGACCTACGTCGAGCAGCACGAGGTGGCAGTGGCCAGATACTGCGACCTCCCTAGCAAACTGGGGCACAA
GCTTAATGCGGCCGCAACTCCCACCTGCAACATGCGTGACTAACGCCCGCCCCACGACCCGCAGCGCCCG
ACCGAAAGGAGCGCACGACCCCATGCATCGATACTAGTTAAAAGTTTTGTTACTTTATAGAAGAAATTTT
GAGTTTTTGTTTTTTTTTAATAAATAAATAAACATAAATAAATTGTTTGTTGAATTTATTATTAGTATGT
AAGTGTAAATATAATAAAACTTAATATCTATTCAAATTAATAAATAAACCTCGATATACAGACCGATAAA
ACACATGCGTCAATTTTACGCATGATTATCTTTAACGTACGTCACAATATGATTATCTTTCTAGGGTTAA
TCTAGTATACGCGTATGCGGCCGCTTAATTAATCCATGGCGCCTGATGCGGTATTTTCTCCTTACGCATC
TGTGCGGTATTTCACACCGCATATGGTGCACTCTCAGTACAATCTGCTCTGATGCCGCATAGTTAAGCCA
GCCCCGACACCCGCCAACACCCGCTGACGCGCCCTGACGGGCTTGTCTGCTCCCGGCATCCGCTTACAGA
CAAGCTGTGACCGTCTCCGGGAGCTGCATGTGTCAGAGGTTTTCACCGTCATCACCGAAACGCGCGAGAC
GAAAGGGCCTCGTGATACGCCTATTTTTATAGGTTAATGTCATGATAATAATGGTTTCTTAGACGTCAGG
TGGCACTTTTCGGGGAAATGTGCGCGGAACCCCTATTTGTTTATTTTTCTAAATACATTCAAATATGTAT
CCGCTCATGAGACAATAACCCTGATAAATGCTTCAATAATATTGAAAAAGGAAGAGTATGAGTATTCAAC
ATTTCCGTGTCGCCCTTATTCCCTTTTTTGCGGCATTTTGCCTTCCTGTTTTTGCTCACCCAGAAACGCT
GGTGAAAGTAAAAGATGCTGAAGATCAGTTGGGTGCACGAGTGGGTTACATCGAACTGGATCTCAACAGC
GGTAAGATCCTTGAGAGTTTTCGCCCCGAAGAACGTTTTCCAATGATGAGCACTTTTAAAGTTCTGCTAT
GTGGCGCGGTATTATCCCGTATTGACGCCGGGCAAGAGCAACTCGGTCGCCGCATACACTATTCTCAGAA
TGACTTGGTTGAGTACTCACCAGTCACAGAAAAGCATCTTACGGATGGCATGACAGTAAGAGAATTATGC
AGTGCTGCCATAACCATGAGTGATAACACTGCGGCCAACTTACTTCTGACAACGATCGGAGGACCGAAGG
AGCTAACCGCTTTTTTGCACAACATGGGGGATCATGTAACTCGCCTTGATCGTTGGGAACCGGAGCTGAA
TGAAGCCATACCAAACGACGAGCGTGACACCACGATGCCTGTAGCAATGGCAACAACGTTGCGCAAACTA
TTAACTGGCGAACTACTTACTCTAGCTTCCCGGCAACAATTAATAGACTGGATGGAGGCGGATAAAGTTG
CAGGACCACTTCTGCGCTCGGCCCTTCCGGCTGGCTGGTTTATTGCTGATAAATCTGGAGCCGGTGAGCG
TGGGTCTCGCGGTATCATTGCAGCACTGGGGCCAGATGGTAAGCCCTCCCGTATCGTAGTTATCTACACG
ACGGGGAGTCAGGCAACTATGGATGAACGAAATAGACAGATCGCTGAGATAGGTGCCTCACTGATTAAGC
ATTGGTAACTGTCAGACCAAGTTTACTCATATATACTTTAGATTGATTTAAAACTTCATTTTTAATTTAA
AAGGATCTAGGTGAAGATCCTTTTTGATAATCTCATGACCAAAATCCCTTAACGTGAGTTTTCGTTCCAC
TGAGCGTCAGACCCCGTAGAAAAGATCAAAGGATCTTCTTGAGATCCTTTTTTTCTGCGCGTAATCTGCT
GCTTGCAAACAAAAAAACCACCGCTACCAGCGGTGGTTTGTTTGCCGGATCAAGAGCTACCAACTCTTTT
TCCGAAGGTAACTGGCTTCAGCAGAGCGCAGATACCAAATACTGTTCTTCTAGTGTAGCCGTAGTTAGGC
CACCACTTCAAGAACTCTGTAGCACCGCCTACATACCTCGCTCTGCTAATCCTGTTACCAGTGGCTGCTG
CCAGTGGCGATAAGTCGTGTCTTACCGGGTTGGACTCAAGACGATAGTTACCGGATAAGGCGCAGCGGTC
GGGCTGAACGGGGGGTTCGTGCACACAGCCCAGCTTGGAGCGAACGACCTACACCGAACTGAGATACCTA
CAGCGTGAGCTATGAGAAAGCGCCACGCTTCCCGAAGGGAGAAAGGCGGACAGGTATCCGGTAAGCGGCA
GGGTCGGAACAGGAGAGCGCACGAGGGAGCTTCCAGGGGGAAACGCCTGGTATCTTTATAGTCCTGTCGG
GTTTCGCCACCTCTGACTTGAGCGTCGATTTTTGTGATGCTCGTCAGGGGGGCGGAGCCTATGGAAAAAC
GCCAGCAACGCGGCCTTTTTACGGTTCCTGGCCTTTTGCTGGCCTTTTGCTCACATGTTCTTTCCTGCGT
TATCCCCTGATTCTGTGGATAACCGTATTACCGCCTTTGAGTGAGCTGATACCGCTCGCCGCAGCCGAAC
GACCGAGCGCAGCGAGTCAGTGAGCGAGGAAGCGGAAGAGCGCCCAATACGCAAACCGCCTCTCCCCGCG
CGTTGGCCGATTCATTAATGCAGCTGGCACGACAGGTTTCCCGACTGGAAAGCGGGCAGTGAGCGCAACG
CAATTAATGTGAGTTAGCTCACTCATTAGGCACCCCAGGCTTTACACTTTATGCTTCCGGCTCGTATGTT
GTGTGGAATTGTGAGCGGATAACAATTTCACACAGGAAACAGCTATGACCATGATTACGCCGGGGCGCGC
CATTCTAGATTAACCCTAGAAAGATAGTCTGCGTAAAATTGACGCATGCATTCTTGAAATATTGCTCTCT
CTTTCTAAATAGCGCGAATCCGTCGCTGTGCATTTAGGACATCTCAGTCGCCGCTTGGAGCTCCCGTGAG
GCGTGCTTGTCAATGCGGTAAGTGTCACTGATTTTGAACTATAACGACCGCGTGAGTCAAAATGACGCAT
GATTATCTTTTACGTGACTTTTAAGATTTAACTCATACGATAATTATATTGTTATTTCATGTTCTACTTA
CGTGATAACTTATTATATATATATTTTCTTGTTATAGATATCAACTAGAATGCTAGCATGGGCCCAGATC
TCCGAGGAGGTACTTGGAGCGGCCGCAATAAAATATCTTTATTTTCATTACATCTGTGTGTTGGTTTTTT
GTGTGAATCGATAGTACTAACATACGCTCTCCATCAAAACAAAACGAAACAAAACAAACTAGCAAAATAG
GCTGTCCCCAGTGCAAGTGCAGGTGCCAGAACATTTCTCTATCGATAGGTAC
Features (pLannotate 1.2.2; 19 found; start..end, strand, type, name):
    156..187     +  promoter       minP: minimal TATA-box promoter with low basal activity
    251..868     +  CDS            tetR: TETR2_ECOLX - Experimental evidence at protein level: Swiss-Prot protein existence level 1. TetR is the repressor of the tetracycline resistance element; its N-terminal region forms a helix-turn-helix structure and binds DNA. Binding of tetracycline to TetR reduces the repressor affinity for the tetracycline resistance gene (tetA) promoter operator sites. From Escherichia coli.
    995..1121    +  CDS            d2EYFP (fragment): EYFP destabilized by residues 422-461 of mouse ornithine decarboxylase, giving an in vivo half-life of ~2 hours mammalian codon-optimized
   1167..1288    -  polyA_signal   SV40 poly(A) signal: SV40 polyadenylation signal
   1311..1379    -  CDS            large T antigen (fragment): large T antigen from SV40 (simian virus 40)
   1454..1474    +  LTR            3' LTR (ΔU3) (fragment): self-inactivating 3' long terminal repeat (LTR) from HIV-1
   1490..1819    +  promoter       SV40 promoter: SV40 enhancer and early promoter
   1829..2527    +  CDS            TagBFP: TagBFP is a basic (constitutively fluorescent) blue fluorescent protein published in 2008, derived from Entacmaea quadricolor. It is reported to be a very rapidly-maturing monomer with very low acid sensitivity.
   2912..3011    -  misc_feature   bom (fragment): basis of mobility region from pBR322
   3113..3148    -  CDS            rop (fragment): Rop protein, which maintains plasmids at low copy number; rop
   3243..3347    +  promoter       AmpR promoter: bla
   3348..4208    +  CDS            AmpR: β-lactamase; bla; confers resistance to ampicillin, carbenicillin, and related antibiotics
   4379..4967    +  rep_origin     ori: high-copy-number ColE1/pMB1/pBR322/pUC origin of replication
   5150..5242    +  CDS            lacI (fragment): lac repressor; lacI; The lac repressor binds to the lac operator to inhibit transcription in E. coli. This inhibition can be relieved by adding lactose or isopropyl-β-D-thiogalactopyranoside (IPTG).
   5255..5276    +  protein_bind   CAP binding site: CAP binding activates transcription in the presence of cAMP. E. coli catabolite activator protein
   5291..5321    +  promoter       lac promoter: promoter for the E. coli lac operon
   5329..5345    +  protein_bind   lac operator: The lac repressor binds to the lac operator to inhibit transcription in E. coli. This inhibition can be relieved by adding lactose or isopropyl-β-D-thiogalactopyranoside (IPTG). lac repressor encoded by lacI
   5767..5815    +  polyA_signal   poly(A) signal: synthetic polyadenylation signal
   5829..5920    +  misc_feature   pause site: RNA polymerase II transcriptional pause signal from the human α2 globin gene
