[The description below was written by a language model from this plasmid's Addgene catalogue record and pLannotate feature annotations shown in this document.]
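Description:
pHM039 is a mammalian expression plasmid built on a piggyBac transposon backbone, described as encoding a Wnt-responsive rtTA together with a constitutively expressed BFP. It is propagated in E. coli using a high-copy ColE1/pUC-type origin and selected with ampicillin through the β-lactamase (AmpR) gene. Remnants of a standard cloning backbone (lac promoter/operator, CAP site, and fragments of lacI, rop and bom) are also annotated. The piggyBac terminal repeats expected from the stated backbone are not called in the automated feature table, so their positions cannot be confirmed from the annotation.

The payload consists of two transcription units. In the first, a synthetic poly(A) signal and an RNA polymerase II pause site sit upstream of a minimal TATA-box promoter, an arrangement commonly used to insulate a reporter from read-through transcription and keep basal activity low. The Wnt-responsive elements that presumably drive this minimal promoter are not annotated, and the record does not state what they are. Downstream is a TetR-derived coding sequence, consistent with the DNA-binding portion of rtTA. It is followed by a short match to the destabilised-EYFP annotation that probably corresponds to the mouse ornithine decarboxylase degradation domain, suggesting a short-lived rtTA, although the record does not say this explicitly. An SV40 poly(A) signal lies after this unit, annotated on the reverse strand. The second unit uses the SV40 enhancer/early promoter to express TagBFP constitutively, which marks cells carrying the construct.

Wnt pathway activity would thus be converted into rtTA production, allowing doxycycline-gated activation of a separate tetracycline-responsive target. The associated work concerns recording morphogen signalling during gastruloid symmetry breaking.
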