Addgene plasmid #225523: pHM039
Purpose: Encodes Wnt-responsive rtTA and constitutive BFP
Depositing lab: Jared Toettcher. Depositing organization: Princeton University. Publication: Recording morphogen signals reveals mechanisms underlying gastruloid symmetry breaking. McNamara HM, Solley SC, Adamson B, Chan MM, Toettcher JE. Nat Cell Biol. 2024 Oct 2. doi: 10.1038/s41556-024-01521-9. PubMed 39358450.
Backbone
  Vector backbone: piggyBac
  Vector type: Mammalian Expression
Growth in bacteria
  Bacterial resistance: Ampicillin, 100 μg/mL
  Growth temperature: 37°C
  Growth strain: DH5alpha
  Copy number: Unknown
Gene/Insert 1
  Gene/Insert name: rtTA
Gene/Insert 2
  Gene/Insert name: BFP
Terms and licenses: Academic/Nonprofit Terms; Industry Terms: Not Available to Industry
Depositor comments: Please visit https://doi.org/10.1101/2023.06.02.543474 for bioRxiv preprint.
How to cite: pHM039 was a gift from Jared Toettcher (Addgene plasmid # 225523 ; http://n2t.net/addgene:225523 ; RRID:Addgene_225523)
